>Addgene plasmid #15626 | M72flag-IRES-tauGFP LNL TV | addgene partial sequence | sequence record 22069 | 15626 with M13F
ACCGGGCCCCCCCTCGAAGTTTAAACTTCGAGGTCGACGGTATCGAAAGCTTTTGGGATCCTGTGATCCT
CTGATCCTGGGTGAGTTGGAGCACCTGGGAGTGGAGCTGCCACTGGGTGTTGTGGGACCGACTTTGGAGT
TTGCGCCCAAGGTCTGCTCAGGGCCCTGGCCCAGACAGACCAAAAGGAATCCATGCCACTGGTCTGGCAG
AGTTCCTGAATGTCTGGGTCCTGCTGGTCCTAGTTACTTCCGGTGTTGAGGACGGATGTTGTGCCTTCCT
CACCTCTGATCCTCTGATCCCGAGGGTGTTGGAGCATCTGGAAGTAGAGCTGCCTTTGGGTGTTGTCTCT
CCTTCCTTCCTTCCTTCCTTCCTT
