>Addgene plasmid #15626 | M72flag-IRES-tauGFP LNL TV | addgene partial sequence | sequence record 22070 | 15626 with M13R
AGCTCCACCGCGGTGGCGGCCTATGCATTGTTCTTGCTTCAGGGGCATGGAACAGTAGTAACTTAAGATC
ATACCTAAGACCAAACAAACTCCATGTTCTTAGAGATTGGGAGCGGAAGGTTGTTTCATTTCATGTTGTA
TGACCTTTTTTTTTTTTTTCCATCTTCTTTGGGTTTGTTTGCTTGCTTTGATGTTGGGGTTTTTGATAGG
TTTTTGTTTGTTTTTTGTTACCTGCTTTTTGAGAGAGATAACATGAATTTGGTCAGGTAAGGAGGTAAAA
AAGAACTAGGAGAAGTTGGGGGAGAATAAAAATATGATCATAACATATCGTATGAAATAAAACTTTTAAA
TAAAAGACTACAGCTATGCATTACTTTGGATTGTAAAAGTTCATTACGTGGATACACGTAAGGCTGATTC
CTGCATTCTTTTCTTAAAGTCAGGTTAAACAAACAATCTAAGTACACAGTATAATAACAATCTTAAGTGA
CCTTAAGGTGTATTATTAACTCTGGCTCTGGGTCACTCACAAGCTCCCATCTCTTAAAATGTAAGGAATA
TTTTATCATAATGCATTGTACCATGTAATACCACTGCACAAAAAACTCCGAACTATATTATATTTATGTT
TATA
