[The description below was written by a language model from this plasmid's Addgene catalogue record.]
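Description:
M72flag-IRES-tauGFP LNL TV is a mouse gene-targeting vector built in the pBS (pBluescript-type) backbone, a roughly 3 kb high-copy bacterial cloning plasmid propagated in E. coli under ampicillin selection. It carries a large mouse-derived insert of about 12.5 kb. No feature table accompanies the record, so the exact layout of the insert, including the extent of any homology arms and the positions of individual elements, is not stated and can only be inferred from the construct's name.

The name suggests that the payload is the M72 odorant receptor gene modified with a FLAG epitope tag, followed by an internal ribosome entry site (IRES) driving translation of tauGFP from the same transcript. An IRES allows a second open reading frame to be translated from a bicistronic mRNA. A fusion of the microtubule-associated protein tau to GFP carries fluorescence into axons, so cells expressing the tagged receptor would also have labelled projections. "LNL" conventionally denotes a loxP-flanked neomycin resistance cassette, which serves for positive selection in embryonic stem cells and can later be excised by Cre recombinase, and "TV" most likely stands for targeting vector. The record itself does not spell out these abbreviations. It also names no separate promoter for the receptor cassette.

The depositor notes that a mouse strain was derived from this plasmid, consistent with its use for targeted modification of a mouse locus. The associated study concerns the role of odorant receptors in axon guidance of mouse olfactory sensory neurons.
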