Addgene plasmid #15626: M72flag-IRES-tauGFP LNL TV
Depositing lab: Peter Mombaerts. Depositing organization: Rockefeller University. Publication: Axon guidance of mouse olfactory sensory neurons by odorant receptors and the beta2 adrenergic receptor. Feinstein P, Bozza T, Rodriguez I, Vassalli A, Mombaerts P. Cell. 2004 Jun 11. 117(6):833-46. 10.1016/j.cell.2004.05.013 PubMed 15186782.
Backbone
  Vector backbone: pBS
  Backbone size w/o insert (bp): 3000
  Vector type: high copy number
Growth in bacteria
  Bacterial resistance: Ampicillin, 100 μg/mL
  Growth temperature: 37°C
  Growth strain: DH5alpha
  Copy number: High Copy
Gene/Insert
  Gene/Insert name: M72flag-IRES-tauGFP LNL TV
  Species: M. musculus (mouse)
  Insert size (bp): 12500
  Cloning method: Restriction Enzyme
  Sequencing primers: 5′ m13; 3′ reverse
Terms and licenses: Academic/Nonprofit Terms; Industry Terms: Not Available to Industry
Depositor comments: The mouse strain that was derived from this plasmid is available from The Jackson Laboratory: http://jaxmice.jax.org/strain/006696.html
How to cite: M72flag-IRES-tauGFP LNL TV was a gift from Peter Mombaerts (Addgene plasmid # 15626 ; http://n2t.net/addgene:15626 ; RRID:Addgene_15626)
